Addgene plasmid #238412: pRK5_mutCKAR3
Purpose: Mammalian expression of a phosphorylation deficient (T to A) mutant of CKAR3 under a CMV promotor.
Depositing lab: Haining Zhong. Depositing organization: Oregon Health & Science University. Publication: A high-performance genetically encoded sensor for cellular imaging of PKC activity in vivo. Yahiro T, Bayless-Edwards L, Jones JA, Ma L, Qin M, Mao T, Zhong H. bioRxiv [Preprint]. 2024 Jul 23:2024.07.19.604387. doi: 10.1101/2024.07.19.604387. PubMed 39091834.
Backbone
  Vector backbone: pRK5
  Backbone size w/o insert (bp): 4760
  Vector type: Mammalian Expression
Growth in bacteria
  Bacterial resistance: Ampicillin, 100 μg/mL
  Growth temperature: 37°C
  Growth strain: DH5alpha
  Copy number: Unknown
Gene/Insert
  Gene/Insert name: phosphorylation deficient mutant of CKAR3 (T to A)
  Species: Synthetic
  Insert size (bp): 2025
Terms and licenses: Academic/Nonprofit Terms; Industry Terms: Not Available to Industry
How to cite: pRK5_mutCKAR3 was a gift from Haining Zhong (Addgene plasmid # 238412 ; http://n2t.net/addgene:238412 ; RRID:Addgene_238412)
