[The description below was written by a language model from this plasmid's Addgene catalogue record and pLannotate feature annotations shown in this document.]
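Description:
pRK5_mutCKAR3 is a mammalian expression plasmid built on the pRK5 backbone that encodes a phosphorylation-deficient control version of CKAR3, a genetically encoded sensor of protein kinase C (PKC) activity. It is propagated in E. coli through a high-copy ColE1/pUC-type origin and selected with ampicillin via the β-lactamase (AmpR) gene. An M13 phage origin is also present, along with leftover backbone fragments (lacZα, lacI, rop, bom, and lac promoter/operator elements) that have no evident role in the construct's function. No mammalian selection marker is annotated, so the plasmid appears suited mainly to transient transfection.

The roughly 2 kb synthetic insert is driven by the human CMV immediate-early enhancer and promoter, followed by a fragment of CMV intron A and an SP6 promoter, and is terminated by an SV40 polyadenylation signal. An SV40 enhancer/early promoter lies downstream. The automated annotation shows the sensor's architecture as an EGFP-like green fluorescent protein, then a segment matching yeast RAD53, then a circularly permuted Venus-like fluorescent protein. The RAD53 match probably corresponds to a phosphothreonine-binding FHA domain, as used in kinase activity reporters of this family. In such reporters, phosphorylation of a substrate peptide causes it to bind the FHA domain, changing the energy transfer between the two fluorophores. The substrate peptide is not annotated separately, and the exact fluorophore variants cannot be confirmed from these homology-based labels. A short upstream hit to an IgH signal sequence is only a fragment and may be spurious.

In this mutant the phospho-acceptor threonine is changed to alanine, so the sensor should not respond to PKC. It therefore serves as a negative control for testing the specificity of CKAR3 signals in cellular imaging.
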