Features (pLannotate 1.2.2; 23 found; start..end, strand, type, name):
     14..393     +  enhancer       CMV enhancer: human cytomegalovirus immediate early enhancer
    394..597     +  promoter       CMV promoter: human cytomegalovirus (CMV) immediate early promoter
    733..776     +  intron         CMV intron (fragment): modified intron A from human cytomegalovirus
    828..846     +  promoter       SP6 promoter: promoter for bacteriophage SP6 RNA polymerase
    850..887     +  CDS            IgH signal sequence (fragment): signal sequence from the mouse immunoglobulin heavy chain variable region
   1006..1683    +  CDS            (3-F)Tyr-EGFP: (3-F)Tyr-EGFP is a basic (constitutively fluorescent) green fluorescent protein published in 2004, derived from Aequorea victoria.
   1693..2115    +  CDS            RAD53 (fragment): RAD53_YEAST - Also known as MEC2, SAD1, SPK1. Experimental evidence at protein level: Swiss-Prot protein existence level 1. Controls S-phase checkpoint as well as G1 and G2 DNA damage checkpoints. Phosphorylates proteins on serine, threonine, and tyrosine. Prevents entry into anaphase and mitotic exit after DNA damage via regulation of the Polo kinase CDC5. Seems to be involved in the phosphorylation of RPH1. From Saccharomyces cerevisiae (strain ATCC 204508 / S288c) (Baker's yeast).
   2225..2952    +  CDS            cp173Venus (fragment): circularly permuted form of the Venus yellow fluorescent protein (Nagai et al., 2004) efficient FRET acceptor for CFP
   2969..2997    +  misc_feature   MCS (fragment): pUC18/19 multiple cloning site
   3018..3152    +  polyA_signal   SV40 poly(A) signal: SV40 polyadenylation signal
   3221..3578    +  promoter       SV40 promoter: SV40 enhancer and early promoter
   3597..3751    +  CDS            lacZα (fragment): LacZα fragment of β-galactosidase; lacZ fragment
   3757..3808    -  misc_feature   bom (fragment): basis of mobility region from pBR322
   3827..4207    +  rep_origin     M13 ori (sequence partly withheld): M13 bacteriophage origin of replication; arrow indicates direction of (+) strand synthesis
   4283..4332    -  misc_feature   bom (fragment): basis of mobility region from pBR322
   4434..4469    -  CDS            rop (fragment): Rop protein, which maintains plasmids at low copy number; rop
   4564..4668    +  promoter       AmpR promoter: bla
   4669..5529    +  CDS            AmpR: β-lactamase; bla; confers resistance to ampicillin, carbenicillin, and related antibiotics
   5700..6288    +  rep_origin     ori: high-copy-number ColE1/pMB1/pBR322/pUC origin of replication
   6471..6563    +  CDS            lacI (fragment): lac repressor; lacI; The lac repressor binds to the lac operator to inhibit transcription in E. coli. This inhibition can be relieved by adding lactose or isopropyl-β-D-thiogalactopyranoside (IPTG).
   6576..6597    +  protein_bind   CAP binding site: CAP binding activates transcription in the presence of cAMP. E. coli catabolite activator protein
   6612..6642    +  promoter       lac promoter: promoter for the E. coli lac operon
   6650..6666    +  protein_bind   lac operator: The lac repressor binds to the lac operator to inhibit transcription in E. coli. This inhibition can be relieved by adding lactose or isopropyl-β-D-thiogalactopyranoside (IPTG). lac repressor encoded by lacI
>Addgene plasmid #238412 | pRK5_mutCKAR3 | addgene full sequence | sequence record 474307 | Addgene NGS Result
TTCGAGCTCGCCCGACATTGATTATTGACTAGTTATTAATAGTAATCAATTACGGGGTCATTAGTTCATA
GCCCATATATGGAGTTCCGCGTTACATAACTTACGGTAAATGGCCCGCCTGGCTGACCGCCCAACGACCC
CCGCCCATTGACGTCAATAATGACGTATGTTCCCATAGTAACGCCAATAGGGACTTTCCATTGACGTCAA
TGGGTGGAGTATTTACGGTAAACTGCCCACTTGGCAGTACATCAAGTGTATCATATGCCAAGTACGCCCC
CTATTGACGTCAATGACGGTAAATGGCCCGCCTGGCATTATGCCCAGTACATGACCTTATGGGACTTTCC
TACTTGGCAGTACATCTACGTATTAGTCATCGCTATTACCATGGTGATGCGGTTTTGGCAGTACATCAAT
GGGCGTGGATAGCGGTTTGACTCACGGGGATTTCCAAGTCTCCACCCCATTGACGTCAATGGGAGTTTGT
TTTGGCACCAAAATCAACGGGACTTTCCAAAATGTCGTAACAACTCCGCCCCATTGACGCAAATGGGCGG
TAGGCGTGTACGGTGGGAGGTCTATATAAGCAGAGCTCGTTTAGTGAACCGTCAGATCGCCTGGAGACGC
CATCCACGCTGTTTTGACCTCCATAGAAGACACCGGGACCGATCCAGCCTCCGCGGCCGGGAACGGTGCA
TTGGAACGCGGATTCCCCGTGCCAAGAGTGACGTAAGTACCGCCTATAGAGTCTATAGGCCCACCCCCTT
GGCTTCGTTAGAACGCGGCTACAATTAATACATAACCTTATGTATCATACACATACGATTTAGGTGACAC
TATAGAATAACATCCACTTTGCCTTTCTCTCCACAGGTGTCCACTCCCAGGTCCAACTGCACCTCGGTTC
TATCGATTGAATTCGCCACCATGCTGCAGAACGAGCTTGCTCTTAAGTTGGCTGGACTTGATATTAACAA
GACTGGACCGGTCGCCACCATGGTGAGCAAGGGCGAGGAGCTGTTCACCGGGGTGGTGCCCATCCTGGTC
GAGCTGGACGGCGACGTAAACGGCCACAAGTTCAGCGTGTCCGGCGAGGGCGAGGGCGATGCCACCTACG
GCAAGCTGACCCTGAAGTTCATCTGCACCACCGGCAAGCTGCCCGTGCCCTGGCCCACCCTCGTGACCAC
CCTGACCTACGGCGTGCAGTGCTTCAGCCGCTACCCCGACCACATGAAGCAGCACGACTTCTTCAAGTCC
GCCATGCCCGAAGGCTACGTCCAGGAGCGCACCATCTTCTTCAAGGACGACGGCAACTACAAGACCCGCG
CCGAGGTGAAGTTCGAGGGCGACACCCTGGTGAACCGCATCGAGCTGAAGGGCATCGACTTCAAGGAGGA
CGGCAACATCCTGGGGCACAAGCTGGAGTACAACTACAACAGCCACAACGTCTATATCATGGCCGACAAG
CAGAAGAACGGCATCAAGGTGAACTTCAAGATCCGCCACAACATCGAGGACGGCAGCGTGCAGCTCGCCG
ACCACTACCAGCAGAACACCCCCATCGGCGACGGCCCCGTGCTGCTGCCCGACAACCACTACCTGAGCAC
CCAGTCCAAGCTGAGCAAAGACCCCAACGAGAAGCGCGATCACATGGTCCTGCTGGAGTTCGTGACCGCC
GCCCGCATGCATAAGTTTTCTCAAGAACAGATCGGCGAAAACATTGTGTGCAGGGTCATTTGTACCACGG
GTCAAATTCCCATCCGAGATTTGTCAGCTGATATTTCACAAGTGCTTAAGGAAAAACGATCCATAAAGAA
AGTTTGGACATTTGGTAGAAACCCAGCCTGTGACTATCATTTAGGAAACATTTCAAGACTGTCAAATAAG
CATTTCCAAATACTACTAGGAGAAGACGGTAACCTTTTATTGAATGACATTTCCACTAATGGGACCTGGT
TAAATGGGCAAAAAGTCGAGAAGAACAGCAATCAGTTACTGTCTCAAGGTGATGAAATAACCGTTGGTGT
AGGCGTGGAATCAGATATTTTATCTCTGGTCATTTTCATAAACGACAAATTTAAGCAGTGCCTCGAGCAG
AACAAAGTTGATCGCTCTGCAGGTAAGCCAGGCAGCGGCGAGGGCAGCACCAAGGGCCGATTCAGAAGAT
TCCAGGCGTTGAAGGATAAGGCTAAGGCCACCGGCGGCAGCGAGCTCATGGGCAGCGTGCAGCTCGCCGA
CCACTACCAGCAGAACACCCCCATCGGCGACGGCCCCGTGCTGCTGCCCGACAACCACTACCTGAGCTAC
CAGTCCGCCCTGAGCAAAGACCCCAACGAGAAGCGCGATCACATGGTCCTGCTGGAGAGAGTGACCGCCG
CCGGGATCACTCTCGGCATGGACGAGCTATACAAGGGTGGAACTGGAGGTTCAATGGTGAGCAAGGGCGA
GGAGCTGTTCACCGGGGTGGTGCCCATCCTGGTCGAGCTGGACGGCGACGTAAACGGCCACAAGTTCAGC
GTGTCCGGCGAGGGCGAGGGCGATGCCACCTACGGCAAGCTGACCCTGAAGCTCATCTGCACCACCGGCA
AGCTGCCCGTGCCCTGGCCCACCCTCGTGACCACCTTCGGCTACGGCCTGATGTGCTTCGCCCGCTACCC
CGACCACATGAAGCAGCACGACTTCTTCAAGTCCGCCATGCCCGAAGGCTACGTCCAGGAGCGCACCATC
TTCTTCAAGGACGACGGCAACTACAAGACCCGCGCCGAGGTGAAGTTCGAGGGCGACACCCTGGTGAACC
GCATCGAGCTGAAGGGCATCGACTTCAAGGAGGACGGCAACATCCTGGGGCACAAGCTGGAGTACAACTG
GAACAGCGTCAACGTCTATATCATGGCCGACAAGCAGAAGAACGGCATCAAGGTGAACTTCAAGATCCGC
CACAACATCGAGTAAGCGGCCGCAATTCCCCGGGGATCCTCTAGAGTCGACCTGCAGAAGCTTGGCCGCC
ATGGCCCAACTTGTTTATTGCAGCTTATAATGGTTACAAATAAAGCAATAGCATCACAAATTTCACAAAT
AAAGCATTTTTTTCACTGCATTCTAGTTGTGGTTTGTCCAAACTCATCAATGTATCTTATCATGTCTGGA
TCGGGAATTAATTCGGCGCAGCACCATGGCCTGAAATAACCTCTGAAAGAGGAACTTGGTTAGGTACCTT
CTGAGGCGGAAAGAACCAGCTGTGGAATGTGTGTCAGTTAGGGTGTGGAAAGTCCCCAGGCTCCCCAGCA
GGCAGAAGTATGCAAAGCATGCATCTCAATTAGTCAGCAACCAGGTGTGGAAAGTCCCCAGGCTCCCCAG
CAGGCAGAAGTATGCAAAGCATGCATCTCAATTAGTCAGCAACCATAGTCCCGCCCCTAACTCCGCCCAT
CCCGCCCCTAACTCCGCCCAGTTCCGCCCATTCTCCGCCCCATGGCTGACTAATTTTTTTTATTTATGCA
GAGGCCGAGGCCGCCTCGGCCTCTGAGCTATTCCAGAAGTAGTGAGGAGGCTTTTTTGGAGGCCTAGGCT
TTTGCAAAAAGCTGTTAACAGCTTGGCACTGGCCGTCGTTTTACAACGTCGTGACTGGGAAAACCCTGGC
GTTACCCAACTTAATCGCCTTGCAGCACATCCCCCTTTCGCCAGCTGGCGTAATAGCGAAGAGGCCCGCA
CCGATCGCCCTTCCCAACAGTTGCGCAGCCTGAATGGCGAATGGCGCCTGATGCGGTATTTTCTCCTTAC
GCATCTGTGCGGTATTTCACACCGCATA
[142 nt withheld, positions 3809-3950]
C
[141 nt withheld, positions 3952-4092]
CCTTTGACGTTGGAGTCCACGTTCTTT
[37 nt withheld, positions 4120-4156]
ACCCTATCTCGGGCTATTCTTTTGATTTATAAGGGATTTTGCCGATTTCGGCCTATTGGTTAAAAAATGA
GCTGATTTAACAAAAATTTAACGCGAATTTTAACAAAATATTAACGTTTACAATTTTATGGTGCACTCTC
AGTACAATCTGCTCTGATGCCGCATAGTTAAGCCAGCCCCGACACCCGCCAACACCCGCTGACGCGCCCT
GACGGGCTTGTCTGCTCCCGGCATCCGCTTACAGACAAGCTGTGACCGTCTCCGGGAGCTGCATGTGTCA
GAGGTTTTCACCGTCATCACCGAAACGCGCGAGACGAAAGGGCCTCGTGATACGCCTATTTTTATAGGTT
AATGTCATGATAATAATGGTTTCTTAGACGTCAGGTGGCACTTTTCGGGGAAATGTGCGCGGAACCCCTA
TTTGTTTATTTTTCTAAATACATTCAAATATGTATCCGCTCATGAGACAATAACCCTGATAAATGCTTCA
ATAATATTGAAAAAGGAAGAGTATGAGTATTCAACATTTCCGTGTCGCCCTTATTCCCTTTTTTGCGGCA
TTTTGCCTTCCTGTTTTTGCTCACCCAGAAACGCTGGTGAAAGTAAAAGATGCTGAAGATCAGTTGGGTG
CACGAGTGGGTTACATCGAACTGGATCTCAACAGCGGTAAGATCCTTGAGAGTTTTCGCCCCGAAGAACG
TTTTCCAATGATGAGCACTTTTAAAGTTCTGCTATGTGGCGCGGTATTATCCCGTATTGACGCCGGGCAA
GAGCAACTCGGTCGCCGCATACACTATTCTCAGAATGACTTGGTTGAGTACTCACCAGTCACAGAAAAGC
ATCTTACGGATGGCATGACAGTAAGAGAATTATGCAGTGCTGCCATAACCATGAGTGATAACACTGCGGC
CAACTTACTTCTGACAACGATCGGAGGACCGAAGGAGCTAACCGCTTTTTTGCACAACATGGGGGATCAT
GTAACTCGCCTTGATCGTTGGGAACCGGAGCTGAATGAAGCCATACCAAACGACGAGCGTGACACCACGA
TGCCTGTAGCAATGGCAACAACGTTGCGCAAACTATTAACTGGCGAACTACTTACTCTAGCTTCCCGGCA
ACAATTAATAGACTGGATGGAGGCGGATAAAGTTGCAGGACCACTTCTGCGCTCGGCCCTTCCGGCTGGC
TGGTTTATTGCTGATAAATCTGGAGCCGGTGAGCGTGGGTCTCGCGGTATCATTGCAGCACTGGGGCCAG
ATGGTAAGCCCTCCCGTATCGTAGTTATCTACACGACGGGGAGTCAGGCAACTATGGATGAACGAAATAG
ACAGATCGCTGAGATAGGTGCCTCACTGATTAAGCATTGGTAACTGTCAGACCAAGTTTACTCATATATA
CTTTAGATTGATTTAAAACTTCATTTTTAATTTAAAAGGATCTAGGTGAAGATCCTTTTTGATAATCTCA
TGACCAAAATCCCTTAACGTGAGTTTTCGTTCCACTGAGCGTCAGACCCCGTAGAAAAGATCAAAGGATC
TTCTTGAGATCCTTTTTTTCTGCGCGTAATCTGCTGCTTGCAAACAAAAAAACCACCGCTACCAGCGGTG
GTTTGTTTGCCGGATCAAGAGCTACCAACTCTTTTTCCGAAGGTAACTGGCTTCAGCAGAGCGCAGATAC
CAAATACTGTTCTTCTAGTGTAGCCGTAGTTAGGCCACCACTTCAAGAACTCTGTAGCACCGCCTACATA
CCTCGCTCTGCTAATCCTGTTACCAGTGGCTGCTGCCAGTGGCGATAAGTCGTGTCTTACCGGGTTGGAC
TCAAGACGATAGTTACCGGATAAGGCGCAGCGGTCGGGCTGAACGGGGGGTTCGTGCACACAGCCCAGCT
TGGAGCGAACGACCTACACCGAACTGAGATACCTACAGCGTGAGCTATGAGAAAGCGCCACGCTTCCCGA
AGGGAGAAAGGCGGACAGGTATCCGGTAAGCGGCAGGGTCGGAACAGGAGAGCGCACGAGGGAGCTTCCA
GGGGGAAACGCCTGGTATCTTTATAGTCCTGTCGGGTTTCGCCACCTCTGACTTGAGCGTCGATTTTTGT
GATGCTCGTCAGGGGGGCGGAGCCTATGGAAAAACGCCAGCAACGCGGCCTTTTTACGGTTCCTGGCCTT
TTGCTGGCCTTTTGCTCACATGTTCTTTCCTGCGTTATCCCCTGATTCTGTGGATAACCGTATTACCGCC
TTTGAGTGAGCTGATACCGCTCGCCGCAGCCGAACGACCGAGCGCAGCGAGTCAGTGAGCGAGGAAGCGG
AAGAGCGCCCAATACGCAAACCGCCTCTCCCCGCGCGTTGGCCGATTCATTAATGCAGCTGGCACGACAG
GTTTCCCGACTGGAAAGCGGGCAGTGAGCGCAACGCAATTAATGTGAGTTAGCTCACTCATTAGGCACCC
CAGGCTTTACACTTTATGCTTCCGGCTCGTATGTTGTGTGGAATTGTGAGCGGATAACAATTTCACACAG
GAAACAGCTATGACATGATTACGAATTAA
